Addgene plasmid #156645: pD649-HAsp-CLMP-Fc(DAPA)-AviTag-6xHis
Purpose: Mammalian expression of cell-surface protein extracellular domain fused to Fc(DAPA)-Avi-6xHis. Protein is secreted from cells.
Depositing lab: Chris Garcia. Depositing organization: Stanford University. Publication: A Human IgSF Cell-Surface Interactome Reveals a Complex Network of Protein-Protein Interactions. Wojtowicz WM, Vielmetter J, Fernandes RA, Siepe DH, Eastman CL, Chisholm GB, Cox S, Klock H, Anderson PW, Rue SM, Miller JJ, Glaser SM, Bragstad ML, Vance J, Lam AW, Lesley SA, Zinn K, Garcia KC. Cell. 2020 Aug 20;182(4):1027-1043.e17. doi: 10.1016/j.cell.2020.07.025. PubMed 32822567.
Backbone
  Vector backbone: pD649
  Backbone size w/o insert (bp): 6106
  Vector type: Mammalian Expression
Growth in bacteria
  Bacterial resistance: Ampicillin, 100 μg/mL
  Growth temperature: 37°C
  Growth strain: DH5alpha
  Copy number: High Copy
Gene/Insert
  Gene/Insert name: CLMP
  Species: H. sapiens (human)
  Insert size (bp): 651
  Mutation: Fc region of human IgG contains D265A and P329A mutations (DAPA)
  Entrez Gene: CLMP (a.k.a. ACAM, ASAM, CSBM, CSBS)
  Promoter: CMV/SP6
  Tag / fusion protein: Fc(DAPA)-AviTag-6xHis (C terminal on backbone)
  Cloning method: Restriction Enzyme; 5′ cloning site GCGGCCGC (not destroyed); 3′ cloning site GGCGCGCC (not destroyed)
  Sequencing primers: 5′ ATTTAGGTGACACTATAG; 3′ CACGTACCAGTTGAACTTCACC
Resource information
  A portion of this plasmid was derived from a plasmid made by: synthesis by ThermoFisher
Terms and licenses: Academic/Nonprofit Terms; Industry Terms: Not Available to Industry
Depositor comments: Some plasmids in this collection may have an IS4-like element ISVsa5 family transposase upstream of the CMV promoter.
How to cite: pD649-HAsp-CLMP-Fc(DAPA)-AviTag-6xHis was a gift from Chris Garcia (Addgene plasmid # 156645 ; http://n2t.net/addgene:156645 ; RRID:Addgene_156645)
