[The description below was written by a language model from this plasmid's Addgene catalogue record and pLannotate feature annotations shown in this document.]
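Description:
pD649-HAsp-CLMP-Fc(DAPA)-AviTag-6xHis is a mammalian expression plasmid of about 6.8 kb built on the pD649 backbone. It is designed to produce the extracellular domain of human CLMP, an immunoglobulin-superfamily adhesion molecule also known as ACAM or ASAM, as a secreted Fc fusion protein. It is maintained in E. coli at high copy through a ColE1/pUC-type origin and selected with ampicillin via a full-length β-lactamase gene. The annotation also finds short remnants of KanR, lacZα, an rrnB terminator, a lac operator and an f1 origin, which appear to be non-functional backbone fragments.

Expression is driven by the CMV immediate-early enhancer and promoter, followed by a fragment of CMV intron A. An SP6 promoter sits just upstream of the coding region and could support in vitro transcription; it also serves as a sequencing primer site. The reading frame opens with a secretion leader, named "HAsp" in the plasmid name and annotated by similarity as an immunoglobulin heavy-chain signal sequence fragment. The CLMP ectodomain follows, cloned between two retained restriction sites. It is fused at its C terminus to a human IgG1 Fc carrying the D265A and P329A (DAPA) substitutions, which are generally used to reduce Fc effector interactions. An AviTag for site-specific biotinylation and a 6xHis tag for metal-affinity purification complete the fusion per the catalogue entry, though the feature table does not annotate them, and a bGH polyadenylation signal terminates the transcript. A separate SV40/EM7-driven puromycin resistance cassette with an SV40 poly(A) signal could allow selection of stable mammalian lines.

The plasmid belongs to a collection made for mapping human IgSF cell-surface protein interactions. The depositor notes that some members of the collection may carry an IS4-like transposase insertion upstream of the CMV promoter; no such element is annotated here.
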