Features (pLannotate 1.2.2; 21 found; start..end, strand, type, name):
    119..143     -  CDS            KanR (fragment): aminoglycoside phosphotransferase; aph(3')-Ia; confers resistance to kanamycin
    254..842     +  rep_origin     ori: high-copy-number ColE1/pMB1/pBR322/pUC origin of replication
   1067..1084    +  terminator     rrnB T2 terminator (fragment): transcription terminator T2 from the E. coli rrnB gene
   1109..1128    -  CDS            lacZα (fragment): LacZα fragment of β-galactosidase; lacZ fragment
   1584..1600    +  protein_bind   lac operator: The lac repressor binds to the lac operator to inhibit transcription in E. coli. This inhibition can be relieved by adding lactose or isopropyl-β-D-thiogalactopyranoside (IPTG). lac repressor encoded by lacI
   1843..2146    +  enhancer       CMV enhancer: human cytomegalovirus immediate early enhancer
   2147..2350    +  promoter       CMV promoter: human cytomegalovirus (CMV) immediate early promoter
   2486..2529    +  intron         CMV intron (fragment): modified intron A from human cytomegalovirus
   2581..2599    +  promoter       SP6 promoter: promoter for bacteriophage SP6 RNA polymerase
   2603..2640    +  CDS            IgH signal sequence (fragment): signal sequence from the mouse immunoglobulin heavy chain variable region
   2749..3405    +  CDS            CLMP (fragment): CLMP_HUMAN - Also known as ACAM, ASAM. Experimental evidence at protein level: Swiss-Prot protein existence level 1. May be involved in the cell-cell adhesion. May play a role in adipocyte differentiation and development of obesity. Is required for normal small intestine development. From Homo sapiens (Human).
   3415..4092    +  CDS            IGHG1 (fragment): IGHG1_HUMAN - Experimental evidence at protein level: Swiss-Prot protein existence level 1. Constant region of immunoglobulin heavy chains. Immunoglobulins, also known as antibodies, are membrane-bound or secreted glycoproteins produced by B lymphocytes. In the recognition phase of humoral immunity, the membrane-bound immunoglobulins serve as receptors which, upon binding of a specific antigen, trigger the clonal expansion and differentiation of B lymphocytes into immunoglobulins- secreting plasma cells. Secreted immunoglobulins mediate the effector phase of humoral immunity, which results in
   4307..4418    +  polyA_signal   bGH poly(A) signal: bovine growth hormone polyadenylation signal
   4419..4527    +  rep_origin     f1 ori (fragment): f1 bacteriophage origin of replication; arrow indicates direction of (+) strand synthesis
   4541..4870    +  promoter       SV40 promoter: SV40 enhancer and early promoter
   4918..4965    +  promoter       EM7 promoter: synthetic bacterial promoter&nbsp
   4984..5583    +  CDS            PuroR (fragment): puromycin N-acetyltransferase; pac from Streptomyces; confers resistance to puromycin
   5593..5718    +  CDS            ble (fragment): BLE_KLEPN - Experimental evidence at protein level: Swiss-Prot protein existence level 1. Binding protein with a strong affinity to the bleomycin family of antibiotics. Binds to CL990; an antimitotic-antibiotic compound. From Klebsiella pneumoniae.
   5713..5834    +  polyA_signal   SV40 poly(A) signal: SV40 polyadenylation signal
   5887..6747    -  CDS            AmpR: β-lactamase; bla; confers resistance to ampicillin, carbenicillin, and related antibiotics
   6750..89      -  promoter       AmpR promoter (fragment) (across the origin): bla
>Addgene plasmid #156645 | pD649-HAsp-CLMP-Fc(DAPA)-AviTag-6xHis | depositor full sequence | sequence record 302399 | Full Sequence
TTTCAATATTATTGAAGCATTTATCAGGGTTATTGTCTCATGAGCGGATACATATTTGAATGTATTTAGA
AAAATAAACAAATAGGGGTCAGTGTTACAACCAATTAACCAATTCTGAACATTATCGCGAGCCCATTTAT
ACCTGAATATGGCTCATAACACCCCTTGCTCATGACCAAAATCCCTTAACGTGAGTTACGCGCGCGTCGT
TCCACTGAGCGTCAGACCCCGTAGAAAAGATCAAAGGATCTTCTTGAGATCCTTTTTTTCTGCGCGTAAT
CTGCTGCTTGCAAACAAAAAAACCACCGCTACCAGCGGTGGTTTGTTTGCCGGATCAAGAGCTACCAACT
CTTTTTCCGAAGGTAACTGGCTTCAGCAGAGCGCAGATACCAAATACTGTTCTTCTAGTGTAGCCGTAGT
TAGCCCACCACTTCAAGAACTCTGTAGCACCGCCTACATACCTCGCTCTGCTAATCCTGTTACCAGTGGC
TGCTGCCAGTGGCGATAAGTCGTGTCTTACCGGGTTGGACTCAAGACGATAGTTACCGGATAAGGCGCAG
CGGTCGGGCTGAACGGGGGGTTCGTGCACACAGCCCAGCTTGGAGCGAACGACCTACACCGAACTGAGAT
ACCTACAGCGTGAGCTATGAGAAAGCGCCACGCTTCCCGAAGGGAGAAAGGCGGACAGGTATCCGGTAAG
CGGCAGGGTCGGAACAGGAGAGCGCACGAGGGAGCTTCCAGGGGGAAACGCCTGGTATCTTTATAGTCCT
GTCGGGTTTCGCCACCTCTGACTTGAGCGTCGATTTTTGTGATGCTCGTCAGGGGGGCGGAGCCTATGGA
AAAACGCCAGCAACGCGGCCTTTTTACGGTTCCTGGCCTTTTGCTGGCCTTTTGCTCACATGTTCTTTCC
TGCGTTATCCCCTGATTCTGTGGATAACCGTATTACCGCCTTTGAGTGAGCTGATACCGCTCGCCGCAGC
CGAACGACCGAGCGCAGCGAGTCAGTGAGCGAGGAAGCGGAAGGCGAGAGTAGGGAACTGCCAGGCATCA
AACTAAGCAGAAGGCCCCTGACGGATGGCCTTTTTGCGTTTCTACAAACTCTTTCTGTGTTGTAAAACGA
CGGCCAGTCTTAAGCTCGGGCCCCCTGGGCGGTTCTGATAACGAGTAATCGTTAATCCGCAAATAACGTA
AAAACCCGCTTCGGCGGGTTTTTTTATGGGGGGAGTTTAGGGAAAGAGCATTTGTCAGAATATTTAAGGG
CGCCTGTCACTTTGCTTGATATATGAGAATTATTTAACCTTATAAATGAGAAAAAAGCAACGCACTTTAA
ATAAGATACGTTGCTTTTTCGATTGATGAACACCTATAATTAAACTATTCATCTATTATTTATGATTTTT
TGTATATACAATATTTCTAGTTTGTTAAAGAGAATTAAGAAAATAAATCTCGAAAATAATAAAGGGAAAA
TCAGTTTTTGATATCAAAATTATACATGTCAACGATAATACAAAATATAATACAAACTATAAGATGTTAT
CAGTATTTATTATCATTTAGAATAAATTTTGTGTCGCCCTTAATTGTGAGCGGATAACAATTACGAGCTT
CATGCACAGTGGCGTTGACTCAATATTGGCCATTAGCCATATTATTCATTGGTTATATAGCATAAATCAA
TATTGGCTATTGGCCATTGCATACGTTGTATCTATATCATAATATGTACATTTATATTGGCTCATGTCCA
ATATGACCGCCATGTTGGCATTGATTATTGACTAGTTATTAATAGTAATCAATTACGGGGTCATTAGTTC
ATAGCCCATATATGGAGTTCCGCGTTACATAACTTACGGTAAATGGCCCGCCTGGCTGACCGCCCAACGA
CCCCCGCCCATTGACGTCAATAATGACGTATGTTCCCATAGTAACGCCAATAGGGACTTTCCATTGACGT
CAATGGGTGGAGTATTTACGGTAAACTGCCCACTTGGCAGTACATCAAGTGTATCATATGCCAAGTACGC
CCCCTATTGACGTCAATGACGGTAAATGGCCCGCCTGGCATTATGCCCAGTACATGACCTTATGGGACTT
TCCTACTTGGCAGTACATCTACGTATTAGTCATCGCTATTACCATGGTGATGCGGTTTTGGCAGTACATC
AATGGGCGTGGATAGCGGTTTGACTCACGGGGATTTCCAAGTCTCCACCCCATTGACGTCAATGGGAGTT
TGTTTTGGCACCAAAATCAACGGGACTTTCCAAAATGTCGTAACAACTCCGCCCCATTGACGCAAATGGG
CGGTAGGCGTGTACGGTGGGAGGTCTATATAAGCAGAGCTCGTTTAGTGAACCGTCAGATCGCCTGGAGA
CGCCATCCACGCTGTTTTGACCTCCATAGAAGACACCGGGACCGATCCAGCCTCCGCGGCCGGGAACGGT
GCATTGGAACGCGGATTCCCCGTGCCAAGAGTGACGTAAGTACCGCCTATAGAGTCTATAGGCCCACCCC
CTTGGCTTCGTTAGAACGCGGCTACAATTAATACATAACCTTATGTATCATACACATACGATTTAGGTGA
CACTATAGAATAACATCCACTTTGCCTTTCTCTCCACAGGTGTCCACTCCCAGGTCCAACTGCACCTCGG
TTCTATCGAAAACGCGCCTGCTAGCGCCACCATGAAGACCATCATTGCCCTGAGCTACATCTTCTGCCTG
GTGTTCGCTGCGGCCGCCACACACACAGAGATTAAGAGAGTGGCCGAGGAAAAAGTGACCCTGCCTTGTC
ACCATCAGCTGGGCCTGCCTGAGAAGGACACACTGGATATCGAGTGGCTGCTGACCGACAACGAGGGCAA
CCAGAAGGTGGTCATCACCTACAGCAGCCGGCACGTGTACAACAACCTGACCGAGGAACAGAAAGGCAGA
GTGGCCTTCGCCAGCAATTTTCTGGCTGGCGACGCCTCTCTGCAGATCGAGCCTCTGAAGCCTAGCGACG
AGGGCAGATACACCTGTAAAGTGAAGAACAGCGGCAGATACGTGTGGTCCCACGTGATCCTGAAGGTGCT
CGTGCGGCCTTCTAAGCCCAAGTGTGAACTGGAAGGCGAGCTGACAGAGGGCAGCGATCTGACCCTGCAG
TGTGAATCTAGCAGCGGCACCGAGCCTATCGTGTACTACTGGCAGCGGATCAGAGAGAAAGAAGGCGAGG
ACGAGAGACTGCCTCCTAAGAGCCGGATCGACTACAATCACCCTGGCAGAGTGCTGCTGCAGAACCTGAC
AATGAGCTACAGCGGCCTGTACCAGTGTACAGCCGGCAATGAGGCCGGCAAAGAGTCTTGCGTTGTCAGA
GTGACCGTGCAGTACGTGCAGAGCATCGGCATGGTTGCTGGCGCGCCGGGCGGCGACAAGACCCACACCT
GCCCCCCCTGCCCAGCTCCAGAACTGCTGGGAGGGCCTTCCGTGTTCCTGTTCCCCCCCAAGCCCAAGGA
CACCCTGATGATCAGCAGGACCCCCGAGGTGACCTGCGTGGTGGTGGCCGTGTCCCACGAGGACCCAGAG
GTGAAGTTCAACTGGTACGTGGACGGCGTGGAGGTGCACAACGCCAAGACCAAGCCCAGAGAGGAGCAGT
ACAACAGCACCTACAGGGTGGTGTCCGTGCTGACCGTGCTGCACCAGGACTGGCTGAACGGCAAAGAATA
CAAGTGCAAAGTCTCCAACAAGGCCCTGGCTGCCCCAATCGAAAAGACAATCAGCAAGGCCAAGGGCCAG
CCACGGGAGCCCCAGGTGTACACCCTGCCCCCCAGCCGGGAGGAGATGACCAAGAACCAGGTGTCCCTGA
CCTGTCTGGTGAAGGGCTTCTACCCCAGCGATATCGCCGTGGAGTGGGAGAGCAACGGCCAGCCCGAGAA
CAACTACAAGACCACCCCCCCAGTGCTGGACAGCGACGGCAGCTTCTTCCTGTACAGCAAGCTGACCGTG
GACAAGTCCAGGTGGCAGCAGGGCAACGTGTTCAGCTGCAGCGTGATGCACGAGGCCCTGCACAACCACT
ACACCCAGAAGTCCCTGAGCCTGAGCCCCGGCGGCAGCGGTCTTAATGATATTTTCGAGGCTCAGAAGAT
TGAGTGGCATGAACACCACCACCATCACCACTAAGGCCGGCCTGTAGTCACTGGCACAACGCGTTACCCG
GTAAGCCAATCGGGTATACACGGTCGTCATACTGCAGACAGGGTTCTTCTACTTTGCAAGATAGTCTTGA
GTAGTAAAATAAATAGATAGAGAAAATCAGCCTCGACTGTGCCTTCTAGTTGCCAGCCATCTGTTGTTTG
CCCCTCCCCCGTGCCTTCCTTGACCCTGGAAGGTGCCACTCCCACTGTCCTTTCCTAATAAAATGAGGAA
ATTGCATCACAACACTCAACCCTATCTCGGTCTATTCTTTTGATTTATAAGGGATTTTGCCGATTTCGGC
CTATTGGTTAAAAAATGAGCTGATTTAACAAAAATTTAACGCGAATTAATTCTGTGGAATGTGTGTCAGT
TAGGGTGTGGAAAGTCCCCAGGCTCCCCAGCAGGCAGAAGTATGCAAAGCATGCATCTCAATTAGTCAGC
AACCAGGTGTGGAAAGTCCCCAGGCTCCCCAGCAGGCAGAAGTATGCAAAGCATGCATCTCAATTAGTCA
GCAACCATAGTCCCGCCCCTAACTCCGCCCATCCCGCCCCTAACTCCGCCCAGTTCCGCCCATTCTCCGC
CCCATGGCTGACTAATTTTTTTTATTTATGCAGAGGCCGAGGCCGCCTCTGCCTCTGAGCTATTCCAGAA
GTAGTGAGGAGGCTTTTTTGGAGGCCTAGGCTTTTGCAAAAAGCTCCCGGGAGCTTGTATATCCATTTTC
GGATCTGATCAGCACGTGTTGACAATTAATCATCGGCATAGTATATCGGCATAGTATAATACGACAAGGT
GAGGAACTAAACCATGACCGAGTACAAGCCCACGGTGCGCCTCGCCACCCGCGACGACGTCCCCAGGGCC
GTACGCACCCTCGCCGCCGCGTTCGCCGACTACCCCGCCACGCGCCACACCGTCGATCCGGACCGCCACA
TCGAGCGGGTCACCGAGCTGCAAGAACTCTTCCTCACGCGCGTCGGGCTCGACATCGGCAAGGTGTGGGT
CGCGGACGACGGCGCCGCGGTGGCGGTCTGGACCACGCCGGAGAGCGTCGAAGCGGGGGCGGTGTTCGCC
GAGATCGGCCCGCGCATGGCCGAGTTGAGCGGTTCCCGGCTGGCCGCGCAGCAACAGATGGAAGGCCTCC
TGGCGCCGCACCGGCCCAAGGAGCCCGCGTGGTTCCTGGCCACCGTCGGCGTCTCGCCCGACCACCAGGG
CAAGGGTCTGGGCAGCGCCGTCGTGCTCCCCGGAGTGGAGGCGGCCGAGCGCGCCGGGGTGCCCGCCTTC
CTGGAGACATCCGCGCCCCGCAACCTCCCCTTCTACGAGCGGCTCGGCTTCACCGTCACCGCCGACGTCG
AGGTGCCCGAAGGACCGCGCACCTGGTGCATGACCCGCAAGCCCGGTGCCTGACACGTGCTACGAGATTT
CGATTCCACCGCCGCCTTCTATGAAAGGTTGGGCTTCGGAATCGTTTTCCGGGACGCCGGCTGGATGATC
CTCCAGCGCGGGGATCTCATGCTGGAGTTCTTCGCCCACCCCAACTTGTTTATTGCAGCTTATAATGGTT
ACAAATAAAGCAATAGCATCACAAATTTCACAAATAAAGCATTTTTTTCACTGCATTCTAGTTGTGGTTT
GTCCAAACTCATCAATGTATCTTATCATGTCTGTATACCGTCGACCTCTAGCTAGAGCTTGGCGTAATCA
TGGTCATTACCAATGCTTAATCAGTGAGGCACCTATCTCAGCGATCTGTCTATTTCGTTCATCCATAGTT
GCCTGACTCCCCGTCGTGTAGATAACTACGATACGGGAGGGCTTACCATCTGGCCCCAGCGCTGCGATGA
TACCGCGAGAACCACGCTCACCGGCTCCGGATTTATCAGCAATAAACCAGCCAGCCGGAAGGGCCGAGCG
CAGAAGTGGTCCTGCAACTTTATCCGCCTCCATCCAGTCTATTAATTGTTGCCGGGAAGCTAGAGTAAGT
AGTTCGCCAGTTAATAGTTTGCGCAACGTTGTTGCCATCGCTACAGGCATCGTGGTGTCACGCTCGTCGT
TTGGTATGGCTTCATTCAGCTCCGGTTCCCAACGATCAAGGCGAGTTACATGATCCCCCATGTTGTGCAA
AAAAGCGGTTAGCTCCTTCGGTCCTCCGATCGTTGTCAGAAGTAAGTTGGCCGCAGTGTTATCACTCATG
GTTATGGCAGCACTGCATAATTCTCTTACTGTCATGCCATCCGTAAGATGCTTTTCTGTGACTGGTGAGT
ACTCAACCAAGTCATTCTGAGAATAGTGTATGCGGCGACCGAGTTGCTCTTGCCCGGCGTCAATACGGGA
TAATACCGCGCCACATAGCAGAACTTTAAAAGTGCTCATCATTGGAAAACGTTCTTCGGGGCGAAAACTC
TCAAGGATCTTACCGCTGTTGAGATCCAGTTCGATGTAACCCACTCGTGCACCCAACTGATCTTCAGCAT
CTTTTACTTTCACCAGCGTTTCTGGGTGAGCAAAAACAGGAAGGCAAAATGCCGCAAAAAAGGGAATAAG
GGCGACACGGAAATGTTGAATACTCATATTCTTCCTT
