>Addgene plasmid #156645 | pD649-HAsp-CLMP-Fc(DAPA)-AviTag-6xHis | depositor partial sequence | sequence record 302400 | insert (extracellular domain)
ACACACACAGAGATTAAGAGAGTGGCCGAGGAAAAAGTGACCCTGCCTTGTCACCATCAGCTGGGCCTGC
CTGAGAAGGACACACTGGATATCGAGTGGCTGCTGACCGACAACGAGGGCAACCAGAAGGTGGTCATCAC
CTACAGCAGCCGGCACGTGTACAACAACCTGACCGAGGAACAGAAAGGCAGAGTGGCCTTCGCCAGCAAT
TTTCTGGCTGGCGACGCCTCTCTGCAGATCGAGCCTCTGAAGCCTAGCGACGAGGGCAGATACACCTGTA
AAGTGAAGAACAGCGGCAGATACGTGTGGTCCCACGTGATCCTGAAGGTGCTCGTGCGGCCTTCTAAGCC
CAAGTGTGAACTGGAAGGCGAGCTGACAGAGGGCAGCGATCTGACCCTGCAGTGTGAATCTAGCAGCGGC
ACCGAGCCTATCGTGTACTACTGGCAGCGGATCAGAGAGAAAGAAGGCGAGGACGAGAGACTGCCTCCTA
AGAGCCGGATCGACTACAATCACCCTGGCAGAGTGCTGCTGCAGAACCTGACAATGAGCTACAGCGGCCT
GTACCAGTGTACAGCCGGCAATGAGGCCGGCAAAGAGTCTTGCGTTGTCAGAGTGACCGTGCAGTACGTG
CAGAGCATCGGCATGGTTGCT
